Addgene plasmid #27496: pOZ-N-FH BRCC36
Depositing lab: Roger Greenberg. Depositing organization: University of Pennsylvania. Publication: Differential regulation of JAMM domain deubiquitinating enzyme activity within the RAP80 complex. Patterson-Fortin J, Shao G, Bretscher H, Messick TE, Greenberg RA. J Biol Chem. 2010 Oct 1. 285(40):30971-81. 10.1074/jbc.M110.135319 PubMed 20656689.
Backbone
  Vector backbone: pOZ-N
  Backbone size w/o insert (bp): 7900
  Vector type: Mammalian Expression, Retroviral
  Selectable markers: IL-2 receptor
Growth in bacteria
  Bacterial resistance: Ampicillin, 100 μg/mL
  Growth temperature: 37°C
  Growth strain: DH5alpha
  Copy number: Unknown
Gene/Insert
  Gene/Insert name: BRCC36
  Species: H. sapiens (human)
  Entrez Gene: BRCC3 (a.k.a. BRCC36, C6.1A, CXorf53)
  Tag / fusion protein: FLAG (N terminal on insert); HA (N terminal on insert)
  Cloning method: Restriction Enzyme
  Sequencing primers: 5′ pBMN5'
Terms and licenses: Academic/Nonprofit Terms; Industry Terms: Not Available to Industry
How to cite: pOZ-N-FH BRCC36 was a gift from Roger Greenberg (Addgene plasmid # 27496 ; http://n2t.net/addgene:27496 ; RRID:Addgene_27496)
