[The description below was written by a language model from this plasmid's Addgene catalogue record.]
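Description:
pOZ-N-FH BRCC36 is a retroviral mammalian expression plasmid built on the pOZ-N backbone (about 7.9 kb without the insert). It is propagated in E. coli under ampicillin selection; the record lists the copy number as unknown and names no origin of replication. As a retroviral vector, it is intended to be packaged into viral particles and delivered to mammalian cells by transduction, giving stable integration of the expression cassette. Instead of a drug-resistance gene, the mammalian selectable marker is the IL-2 receptor. This cell-surface protein allows transduced cells to be enriched by affinity capture or sorting rather than by antibiotic killing.

The insert is human BRCC36 (gene symbol BRCC3, also called C6.1A or CXorf53), cloned by restriction enzyme methods and carrying FLAG and HA epitope tags at its N terminus. BRCC36 is a JAMM-domain deubiquitinating enzyme, and the associated publication examines how its activity is regulated within the RAP80 complex. A dual FLAG-HA tag permits sequential, two-step immunoaffinity purification, and is commonly used to isolate a tagged protein with its native binding partners from stably expressing cells. That makes the construct suited to purifying BRCC36-containing complexes, as well as to detecting the protein by immunoblotting or immunofluorescence.

The record does not state which promoter drives expression or how the tagged gene and the IL-2 receptor marker are linked. No feature table is provided, so elements such as LTRs, a packaging signal or an IRES cannot be confirmed from the information given.
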