>Addgene plasmid #27496 | pOZ-N-FH BRCC36 | addgene partial sequence | sequence record 33885 | 27496 with pBMN-5
TGGACCATCCTCTAGACTGCCAGATCTTCCGCTCGATGAACCATGGACTACAAGGACGACGATGACAAGC
TCGATGGAGGATACCCCTACGACGTGCCCGACTACGCCGGAGGACTCGAGAATTCGCGGCCGCCCGCGGT
ACAGGTGGTGCAGGCGGTGCAGGCGGTTCATCTCGAGTCTGACGCTTTCCTCGTTTGTCTCAACCACGCT
CTGAGCACAGAGAAGGAGGAAGTAATGGGGCTGTGCATAGGGGAGTTGAACGATGATACAAGGAGTGACT
CCAAATTTGCATATACTGGAACTGAAATGCGCACAGTTGCTGAAAAGGTTGATGCCGTCAGAATTGTTCA
CATTCATTCTGTCATCATCTTACGACGTTCTGATAAGCGAAAGGACAGGGTAGAGATTTCTCCAGAGCAG
CTGTCTGCAGCTTCAACAGAGGCAGAGAGGTTGGCTGAACTGACAGGCCGCCCCATGAGAGTTGTGGGCT
GGTATCATTCCCATCCTCATATAACTGTTTGGCCTTCACATGTTGATGTTCGCACACAAGCCATGTACCA
GATGATGGATCAAGGCTTTGTAGGACTTATTTTTTCCTGTTTCATAGAAGATAAGAACACAAAGACTGGC
CGGGTACTCTACACTTGCTTCCAATCCATACAGGCCCAAAAGAGTTCAGAGTCCCTTCATGGTCCACGAG
ACTTCTGGAGCTCCAGCCAGCACATCTCCATTGAGGGCCAGAAGGAAGA
